Addgene plasmid #27454: pCold TDP43 Q331K
Depositing lab: Aaron Gitler. Depositing organization: University of Pennsylvania. Publication: TDP-43 is intrinsically aggregation-prone, and amyotrophic lateral sclerosis-linked mutations accelerate aggregation and increase toxicity. Johnson BS, Snead D, Lee JJ, McCaffery JM, Shorter J, Gitler AD. J Biol Chem. 2009 Jul 24. 284(30):20329-39. 10.1074/jbc.M109.010264 PubMed 19465477.
Backbone
  Vector backbone: pCold 1
  Backbone manufacturer: Takara
  Backbone size w/o insert (bp): 4407
  Vector type: Bacterial Expression
Growth in bacteria
  Bacterial resistance: Ampicillin, 100 μg/mL
  Growth temperature: 37°C
  Growth strain: DH5alpha
  Copy number: Unknown
Gene/Insert
  Gene/Insert name: TDP-43
  Species: H. sapiens (human)
  Mutation: Glutamine 331 mutated to Lysine (Q331K)
  Entrez Gene: TARDBP (a.k.a. ALS10, TDP-43)
  Tag / fusion protein: His6 (N terminal on insert); Factor Xa (N terminal on insert)
  Cloning method: Restriction Enzyme
  Sequencing primers: 5′ pCold-Fwd (ACGCCATATCGCCGAAAGG)
Terms and licenses: Academic/Nonprofit Terms; Industry Terms: Not Available to Industry
How to cite: pCold TDP43 Q331K was a gift from Aaron Gitler (Addgene plasmid # 27454 ; http://n2t.net/addgene:27454 ; RRID:Addgene_27454)
