[The description below was written by a language model from this plasmid's Addgene catalogue record.]
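Description:
pCold TDP43 Q331K is a bacterial expression plasmid built on the commercial pCold I backbone (about 4.4 kb without insert). It carries the human TARDBP gene encoding TDP-43 with a point mutation that changes glutamine 331 to lysine. The plasmid is selected in E. coli with ampicillin. The record lists the copy number as unknown and does not itemise the origin of replication or the promoter. The pCold series is generally known as a cold-shock expression system, in which a cold-inducible promoter drives expression at reduced temperature, an approach often chosen to improve the yield and solubility of difficult proteins. No feature table is provided to confirm which regulatory elements are present in this construct.

The TDP-43 coding sequence was inserted by restriction enzyme cloning. It is fused at its N terminus to a His6 tag followed by a Factor Xa protease recognition site. This arrangement allows the recombinant protein to be purified by immobilised metal affinity chromatography, after which the tag can be cleaved off to leave near-native protein.

Q331K is an amyotrophic lateral sclerosis-linked substitution. The associated study examined the intrinsic aggregation propensity of TDP-43 and how ALS-linked mutations accelerate aggregation and increase toxicity. The construct is therefore suited to producing purified mutant TDP-43 in bacteria for in vitro biochemical work, such as aggregation assays comparing the mutant with wild-type protein or with other disease-associated variants.
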