>Addgene plasmid #27454 | pCold TDP43 Q331K | addgene partial sequence | sequence record 33794 | 27454 with pCold-R (CCAAATGGCAGGGATCTTAG)
ACTATCTGACTGCAGGGTCGACAAGCTTCTACATTCCCCAGCCAGAAGACTTAGAATCCATGCTTGAGCC
AAAGCCTCCATTAAAACCACTGCCCGACCCTGCATTGGATGCTGATCCCCAACCAATTGCTGCACCAGAA
TTAGAGCCACTATAAGAGTTATTTCCAGAACCGAAGGCCTGGTTTGGCTCCCTCTGCATGTTGCCTTGGT
TTTGGTTATTACCCGATGGGCCTGACTGGTTCTGCTGGCTGGCTAACATGCCCATCATACCCCAACTGCT
CTTTAGTGCTGCCTGGGCGGCAGCCATCATGGCTGGATTAATGCTGAACGCACCAAAGTTCATCCCACCA
CCCATATTACTACCTTGATTGTTTCCCAAACCAGCTCCACCCCCTCTGCTATTACCAAATCCACCCTGAT
TCCCAAAGCCACCTGGATTACCACCAAATCTTCCACTTCTTTCTAACTGTCTATTGCTATTGTGCTTAGG
TTCGGCATTGGATATATGAACGCTGATTCCTTTAATGATCAAGTCCTCTCCACAAAGAGACTGCGCAATC
TGATCATCTGCAAATGTAACAAAGGCAAAGGCCCTGAATGGCTTGGGGATGAAGACATCCATCACATCCC
CGTACTGAGAGAAGAACTCCCGCAGCTCATCCTCAGTCATGTCCTCTGTACAGCGCCCCACAAACACTTT
TCTGCTTCTCAAAGGCTCATCTTGGCTTTGCTTAGAATTAGGAAGTTTGCAGTCACACCATCGTCCATCT
ATCATATGTCGCTGTGACATTACTTTCACT
