>Addgene plasmid #27454 | pCold TDP43 Q331K | addgene partial sequence | sequence record 33795 | 27454 with pCold-F 5'-ACGCCATATCGCCGAAAGG
CCCATGAATCACAAAGTGCATCATCATCATCATCATATCGAAGGTAGGCATATGGAGCTCGGTACCCTCG
AGGGATCCATGTCTGAATATATTCGGGTAACCGAAGATGAGAACGATGAGCCCATTGAAATACCATCGGA
AGACGATGGGACGGTGCTGCTCTCCACGGTTACAGCCCAGTTTCCAGGGGCGTGTGGGCTTCGCTACAGG
AATCCAGTGTCTCAGTGTATGAGAGGTGTCCGGCTGGTAGAAGGAATTCTGCATGCCCCAGATGCTGGCT
GGGGAAATCTGGTGTATGTTGTCAACTATCCAAAAGATAACAAAAGAAAAATGGATGAGACAGATGCTTC
ATCAGCAGTGAAAGTGAAAAGAGCAGTCCAGAAAACATCCGATTTAATAGTGTTGGGTCTCCCATGGAAA
ACAACCGAACAGGACCTGAAAGAGTATTTTAGTACCTTTGGAGAAGTTCTTATGGTGCAGGTCAAGAAAG
ATCTTAAGACTGGTCATTCAAAGGGGTTTGGCTTTGTTCGTTTTACGGAATATGAAACACAAGTGAAAGT
AATGTCACAGCGACATATGATAGATGGACGATGGTGTGACTGCAAACTTCCTAATTCTAAGCAAAGCCAA
GATGAGCCTTTGAGAAGCAGAAAAGTGTTTGTGGGGCGCTGTACAGAGGACATGACTGAGGATGAGCTGC
GGGAGTTCTTCTCTCAGTACGGGGATGTGATGGATGTCTTCATCCCCAAGCCATTCAGGGCCTTTGCCTT
TGTTACATTTGCAGATGATCAGATTGCGCAGTCTCTTTGTGGAGAGGACTTGATCATTAAAGGAATCAGC
GTTCATATATCCAATGCCGAACCTAAGCACAATAGCAATAGACAGTTAGAAAGAAGTGGAAGA
